Addgene plasmid #195034: GL4.10 Prg4 promoter-luciferase
Purpose: Prg4 enhancer/promoterfirefly luciferase constructs were constructed by cloning various Prg4 regulatory fragments into pGL4.10[luc2] vector
Depositing lab: Andrew Lassar & Cheng-Hai Zhang. Depositing organization: Harvard Medical School. Publication: Creb5 establishes the competence for Prg4 expression in articular cartilage. Zhang CH, Gao Y, Jadhav U, Hung HH, Holton KM, Grodzinsky AJ, Shivdasani RA, Lassar AB. Commun Biol. 2021 Mar 12;4(1):332. doi: 10.1038/s42003-021-01857-0. PubMed 33712729.
Backbone
  Vector backbone: pGL4.10
  Vector type: Luciferase
Growth in bacteria
  Bacterial resistance: Ampicillin, 100 μg/mL
  Growth temperature: 37°C
  Growth strain: DH5alpha
  Copy number: High Copy
Gene/Insert
  Gene/Insert name: Prg4 promoter
  Species: B. taurus (bovine)
  Entrez Gene: PRG4 (a.k.a. MSF, lubricin)
  Cloning method: Restriction Enzyme; 5′ cloning site n/a (unknown if destroyed); 3′ cloning site n/a (unknown if destroyed)
  Sequencing primers: 5′ n/a
Terms and licenses: Academic/Nonprofit Terms; Industry Terms: Not Available to Industry
How to cite: GL4.10 Prg4 promoter-luciferase was a gift from Andrew Lassar & Cheng-Hai Zhang (Addgene plasmid # 195034 ; http://n2t.net/addgene:195034 ; RRID:Addgene_195034)
