[The description below was written by a language model from this plasmid's Addgene catalogue record and pLannotate feature annotations shown in this document.]
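Description:
GL4.10 Prg4 promoter-luciferase is a firefly luciferase reporter plasmid built on the promoterless pGL4.10[luc2] backbone, into which a regulatory fragment from the bovine (B. taurus) PRG4 gene, encoding lubricin, has been cloned by restriction enzyme cloning. It is propagated in E. coli as a high-copy plasmid through a ColE1/pUC-type origin and is selected with ampicillin via the β-lactamase (AmpR) gene and its bla promoter.

In the sequenced 4,770 nt record, the reporter unit begins with a synthetic poly(A) signal and an RNA polymerase II transcriptional pause site from the human α2-globin gene. These standard pGL4 elements sit upstream of the cloning region to block read-through transcription from the backbone, keeping background luciferase expression low. An unannotated gap of roughly 600 nt lies between the pause site and the start of the synthetic luc2 coding sequence. This is where the Prg4 promoter insert would be expected to reside, although the feature table does not label it, and the record does not give its exact boundaries or the cloning sites used. The luc2 open reading frame is followed by an SV40 polyadenylation signal. The short fragments annotated as SV40 large T antigen and TcR are probably residual backbone sequence matches rather than functional genes.

Because luc2 has no promoter of its own, luciferase output reflects the transcriptional activity of the inserted Prg4 sequence. The plasmid belongs to a series of Prg4 enhancer/promoter reporters. It is suited to transfection assays examining how Prg4 expression is regulated, in the context of work on Creb5 and articular cartilage.
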