Features (pLannotate 1.2.2; 9 found; start..end, strand, type, name):
    322..1182    -  CDS            AmpR: β-lactamase confers resistance to ampicillin, carbenicillin, and related antibiotics
   1183..1224    -  promoter       AmpR promoter (fragment): bla
   1287..1335    +  polyA_signal   poly(A) signal: synthetic polyadenylation signal
   1349..1440    +  misc_feature   pause site: RNA polymerase II transcriptional pause signal from the human α2 globin gene
   2068..3720    +  CDS            luciferase: firefly luciferase synthetic luc2 version of the luciferase gene
   3764..3885    -  polyA_signal   SV40 poly(A) signal: SV40 polyadenylation signal
   3908..3976    -  CDS            large T antigen (fragment): large T antigen from SV40 (simian virus 40)
   3992..4124    +  CDS            TcR (fragment): tetracycline efflux protein; tet; confers resistance to tetracycline
   4304..122     -  rep_origin     ori (across the origin): high-copy-number ColE1/pMB1/pBR322/pUC origin of replication
>Addgene plasmid #195034 | GL4.10 Prg4 promoter-luciferase | addgene full sequence | sequence record 383810 | Addgene NGS Result
TGAAGCCAGTTACCTTCGGAAAAAGAGTTGGTAGCTCTTGATCCGGCAAACAAACCACCGCTGGTAGCGG
TGGTTTTTTTGTTTGCAAGCAGCAGATTACGCGCAGAAAAAAAGGATCTCAAGAAGATCCTTTGATCTTT
TCTACGGGGTCTGACGCTCAGTGGAACGAAAACTCACGTTAAGGGATTTTGGTCATGAGATTATCAAAAA
GGATCTTCACCTAGATCCTTTTAAATTAAAAATGAAGTTTTAAATCAATCTAAAGTATATATGAGTAAAC
TTGGTCTGACAGCGGCCGCAAATGCTAAACCACTGCAGTGGTTACCAGTGCTTGATCAGTGAGGCACCGA
TCTCAGCGATCTGCCTATTTCGTTCGTCCATAGTGGCCTGACTCCCCGTCGTGTAGATCACTACGATTCG
TGAGGGCTTACCATCAGGCCCCAGCGCAGCAATGATGCCGCGAGAGCCGCGTTCACCGGCCCCCGATTTG
TCAGCAATGAACCAGCCAGCAGGGAGGGCCGAGCGAAGAAGTGGTCCTGCTACTTTGTCCGCCTCCATCC
AGTCTATGAGCTGCTGTCGTGATGCTAGAGTAAGAAGTTCGCCAGTGAGTAGTTTCCGAAGAGTTGTGGC
CATTGCTACTGGCATCGTGGTATCACGCTCGTCGTTCGGTATGGCTTCGTTCAACTCTGGTTCCCAGCGG
TCAAGCCGGGTCACATGATCACCCATATTATGAAGAAATGCAGTCAGCTCCTTAGGGCCTCCGATCGTTG
TCAGAAGTAAGTTGGCCGCGGTGTTGTCGCTCATGGTAATGGCAGCACTACACAATTCTCTTACCGTCAT
GCCATCCGTAAGATGCTTTTCCGTGACCGGCGAGTACTCAACCAAGTCGTTTTGTGAGTAGTGTATACGG
CGACCAAGCTGCTCTTGCCCGGCGTCTATACGGGACAACACCGCGCCACATAGCAGTACTTTGAAAGTGC
TCATCATCGGGAATCGTTCTTCGGGGCGGAAAGACTCAAGGATCTTGCCGCTATTGAGATCCAGTTCGAT
ATAGCCCACTCTTGCACCCAGTTGATCTTCAGCATCTTTTACTTTCACCAGCGTTTCGGGGTGTGCAAAA
ACAGGCAAGCAAAATGCCGCAAAGAAGGGAATGAGTGCGACACGAAAATGTTGGATGCTCATACTCGTCC
TTTTTCAATATTATTGAAGCATTTATCAGGGTTACTAGTACGTCTCTCAAGGATAAGTAAGTAATATTAA
GGTACGGGAGGTATTGGACAGGCCGCAATAAAATATCTTTATTTTCATTACATCTGTGTGTTGGTTTTTT
GTGTGAATCGATAGTACTAACATACGCTCTCCATCAAAACAAAACGAAACAAAACAAACTAGCAAAATAG
GCTGTCCCCAGTGCAAGTGCAGGTGCCAGAACATTTCTCTGGCCTAACTGGCCGGTACCTGAGCTCGCTA
GCCTCGAGGATATCAAGATCTTAAAGGTGCTTGAAAAGATTTATAAGGATAGTAGTTGGAGAGTTTAGAA
AAGAATCACATTTATGTAATACACCTGCCGGAGGCTTATGAATTTATATTGAGAGTTAAGAGAATGTTGG
AATGATAACTGTTAAATTAAATTTTACTAAAGCTGGTTACTTATTTTTTCCCTTCAATATAGGATTTAAA
CCTTGTACTTTAAGAACATGCTATAATTTGAATAGAGTTTTAAGATACGTCTTTTTTTCTATTTGGGAGA
TTCTAAAGTATTAAAATGGTCAGTAACGTGGTTGAGATGGTGATTTGATGATTTTTTTTTTTCTGTATAA
GATTAAATCTAATGGTCAAGTATTTACAATGAATTAAGGCTGGTTATTTTTAAAAGTCTTGCTTTAAGAA
TGGGAAAGTTTTTTTATCATTAAATTGAATTTTGAAATTATTGAAATGCTGTAATACAAGCATAAATTAG
TGGTGAGATCCAAGAGGCGTTTCTAATACTTTTATTTTCTTTTCAGCGAGGGCTCAGTACCTGAAAACAG
CCAAGCTTGGCAATCCGGTACTGTTGGTAAAGCCACCATGGAAGATGCCAAAAACATTAAGAAGGGCCCA
GCGCCATTCTACCCACTCGAAGACGGGACCGCCGGCGAGCAGCTGCACAAAGCCATGAAGCGCTACGCCC
TGGTGCCCGGCACCATCGCCTTTACCGACGCACATATCGAGGTGGACATTACCTACGCCGAGTACTTCGA
GATGAGCGTTCGGCTGGCAGAAGCTATGAAGCGCTATGGGCTGAATACAAACCATCGGATCGTGGTGTGC
AGCGAGAATAGCTTGCAGTTCTTCATGCCCGTGTTGGGTGCCCTGTTCATCGGTGTGGCTGTGGCCCCAG
CTAACGACATCTACAACGAGCGCGAGCTGCTGAACAGCATGGGCATCAGCCAGCCCACCGTCGTATTCGT
GAGCAAGAAAGGGCTGCAAAAGATCCTCAACGTGCAAAAGAAGCTACCGATCATACAAAAGATCATCATC
ATGGATAGCAAGACCGACTACCAGGGCTTCCAAAGCATGTACACCTTCGTGACTTCCCATTTGCCACCCG
GCTTCAACGAGTACGACTTCGTGCCCGAGAGCTTCGACCGGGACAAAACCATCGCCCTGATCATGAACAG
TAGTGGCAGTACCGGATTGCCCAAGGGCGTAGCCCTACCGCACCGCACCGCTTGTGTCCGATTCAGTCAT
GCCCGCGACCCCATCTTCGGCAACCAGATCATCCCCGACACCGCTATCCTCAGCGTGGTGCCATTTCACC
ACGGCTTCGGCATGTTCACCACGCTGGGCTACTTGATCTGCGGCTTTCGGGTCGTGCTCATGTACCGCTT
CGAGGAGGAGCTATTCTTGCGCAGCTTGCAAGACTATAAGATTCAATCTGCCCTGCTGGTGCCCACACTA
TTTAGCTTCTTCGCTAAGAGCACTCTCATCGACAAGTACGACCTAAGCAACTTGCACGAGATCGCCAGCG
GCGGGGCGCCGCTCAGCAAGGAGGTAGGTGAGGCCGTGGCCAAACGCTTCCACCTACCAGGCATCCGCCA
GGGCTACGGCCTGACAGAAACAACCAGCGCCATTCTGATCACCCCCGAAGGGGACGACAAGCCTGGCGCA
GTAGGCAAGGTGGTGCCCTTCTTCGAGGCTAAGGTGGTGGACTTGGACACCGGTAAGACACTGGGTGTGA
ACCAGCGCGGCGAGCTGTGCGTCCGTGGCCCCATGATCATGAGCGGCTACGTTAACAACCCCGAGGCTAC
AAACGCTCTCATCGACAAGGACGGCTGGCTGCACAGCGGCGACATCGCCTACTGGGACGAGGACGAGCAC
TTCTTCATCGTGGACCGGCTGAAGAGCCTGATCAAATACAAGGGCTACCAGGTAGCCCCAGCCGAACTGG
AGAGCATCCTGCTGCAACACCCCAACATCTTCGACGCCGGGGTCGCCGGCCTGCCCGACGACGATGCCGG
CGAGCTGCCCGCCGCAGTCGTCGTGCTGGAACACGGTAAAACCATGACCGAGAAGGAGATCGTGGACTAT
GTGGCCAGCCAGGTTACAACCGCCAAGAAGCTGCGCGGTGGTGTTGTGTTCGTGGACGAGGTGCCTAAAG
GACTGACCGGCAAGTTGGACGCCCGCAAGATCCGCGAGATTCTCATTAAGGCCAAGAAGGGCGGCAAGAT
CGCCGTGTAATAATTCTAGAGTCGGGGCGGCCGGCCGCTTCGAGCAGACATGATAAGATACATTGATGAG
TTTGGACAAACCACAACTAGAATGCAGTGAAAAAAATGCTTTATTTGTGAAATTTGTGATGCTATTGCTT
TATTTGTAACCATTATAAGCTGCAATAAACAAGTTAACAACAACAATTGCATTCATTTTATGTTTCAGGT
TCAGGGGGAGGTGTGGGAGGTTTTTTAAAGCAAGTAAAACCTCTACAAATGTGGTAAAATCGATAAGGAT
CCGTCGACCGATGCCCTTGAGAGCCTTCAACCCAGTCAGCTCCTTCCGGTGGGCGCGGGGCATGACTATC
GTCGCCGCACTTATGACTGTCTTCTTTATCATGCAACTCGTAGGACAGGTGCCGGCAGCGCTCTTCCGCT
TCCTCGCTCACTGACTCGCTGCGCTCGGTCGTTCGGCTGCGGCGAGCGGTATCAGCTCACTCAAAGGCGG
TAATACGGTTATCCACAGAATCAGGGGATAACGCAGGAAAGAACATGTGAGCAAAAGGCCAGCAAAAGGC
CAGGAACCGTAAAAAGGCCGCGTTGCTGGCGTTTTTCCATAGGCTCCGCCCCCCTGACGAGCATCACAAA
AATCGACGCTCAAGTCAGAGGTGGCGAAACCCGACAGGACTATAAAGATACCAGGCGTTTCCCCCTGGAA
GCTCCCTCGTGCGCTCTCCTGTTCCGACCCTGCCGCTTACCGGATACCTGTCCGCCTTTCTCCCTTCGGG
AAGCGTGGCGCTTTCTCATAGCTCACGCTGTAGGTATCTCAGTTCGGTGTAGGTCGTTCGCTCCAAGCTG
GGCTGTGTGCACGAACCCCCCGTTCAGCCCGACCGCTGCGCCTTATCCGGTAACTATCGTCTTGAGTCCA
ACCCGGTAAGACACGACTTATCGCCACTGGCAGCAGCCACTGGTAACAGGATTAGCAGAGCGAGGTATGT
AGGCGGTGCTACAGAGTTCTTGAAGTGGTGGCCTAACTACGGCTACACTAGAAGAACAGTATTTGGTATC
TGCGCTCTGC
